Addgene plasmid #109889: pHH0103_GIGYF2_GYF
Purpose: Protein expression and purification of GIGYF2_GYF
Depositing lab: Sachdev Sidhu. Depositing organization: University of Toronto. Publication: Large-scale survey and database of high affinity ligands for peptide recognition modules. Teyra J, Kelil A, Jain S, Helmy M, Jajodia R, Hooda Y, Gu J, D'Cruz AA, Nicholson SE, Min J, Sudol M, Kim PM, Bader GD, Sidhu SS. Mol Syst Biol. 2020 Dec;16(12):e9310. doi: 10.15252/msb.20199310. PubMed 33438817.
Backbone
  Vector backbone: pHH0103
  Vector type: Bacterial Expression
Growth in bacteria
  Bacterial resistance: Ampicillin, 100 μg/mL
  Growth temperature: 37°C
  Growth strain: DH5alpha
  Copy number: Low Copy
Gene/Insert
  Gene/Insert name: GIGYF2_GYF
  Species: H. sapiens (human)
  Entrez Gene: GIGYF2 (a.k.a. GYF2, PARK11, PERQ2, PERQ3, TNRC15)
  Cloning method: Restriction Enzyme; 5′ cloning site Sfi1 (unknown if destroyed); 3′ cloning site Not1 (unknown if destroyed)
Terms and licenses: Academic/Nonprofit Terms; Industry Terms: Not Available to Industry
How to cite: pHH0103_GIGYF2_GYF was a gift from Sachdev Sidhu (Addgene plasmid # 109889 ; http://n2t.net/addgene:109889 ; RRID:Addgene_109889)
