[The description below was written by a language model from this plasmid's Addgene catalogue record and pLannotate feature annotations shown in this document.]
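Description:
pHH0103_GIGYF2_GYF is a bacterial expression plasmid built on the pHH0103 backbone for producing and purifying the GYF domain of human GIGYF2 in E. coli. The sequenced construct is about 7 kb. It replicates from a ColE1/pBR322-type origin, with an adjacent bom region, and is selected with ampicillin through the β-lactamase gene and its native promoter. The catalogue lists it as low copy. The rop gene appears only as two fragments flanking an inserted f1 phage origin, so it appears to be disrupted.

Expression is driven by the strong hybrid tac promoter followed by a lac operator. The plasmid also carries lacI under the lacIq promoter, which supplies enough repressor to keep transcription off until IPTG is added. Downstream of the promoter, the annotated coding features are a 6xHis tag, Schistosoma japonicum glutathione S-transferase and a roughly 290 bp fragment of GIGYF2, in that order. The fragment was cloned between SfiI and NotI sites. This arrangement is consistent with an N-terminally His- and GST-tagged fusion that could be captured on either nickel or glutathione resins, although the table does not show reading-frame continuity.

A phage fd terminator follows the insert. Beyond it lie fragments of M13 gene III and of the tetracycline resistance gene, and a partial tet promoter lies elsewhere. Together with the f1 origin, these look like remnants of a phagemid ancestor rather than functional parts of the expression cassette.

The associated work is a large-scale survey of high-affinity ligands for peptide recognition modules. This suggests that the purified GST-GYF domain served as a target protein for peptide-binding studies, though the record itself states only expression and purification as the purpose.
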