Features (pLannotate 1.2.2; 21 found; start..end, strand, type, name):
      1..29      +  promoter       tac promoter: strong E. coli promoter; hybrid between the trp and lac UV5 promoters
     37..53      +  protein_bind   lac operator: The lac repressor binds to the lac operator to inhibit transcription in E. coli. This inhibition can be relieved by adding lactose or isopropyl-β-D-thiogalactopyranoside (IPTG). lac repressor encoded by lacI
    138..155     +  CDS            6xHis: 6xHis affinity tag
    171..824     +  CDS            GST26_SCHJA: Experimental evidence at protein level: Swiss-Prot protein existence level 1. GST isoenzymes appear to play a central role in the parasite detoxification system. Other functions are also suspected including a role in increasing the solubility of haematin in the parasite gut. From Schistosoma japonicum (Blood fluke).
    903..1193    +  CDS            GIGYF2 (fragment): GGYF2_HUMAN - Also known as KIAA0642 From Homo sapiens (Human).
   1209..1256    +  terminator     fd terminator (sequence withheld): central terminator from bacteriophage fd (Otsuka and Kunisawa, 1982)
   1261..1473    +  CDS            M13 gene III (fragment) (sequence partly withheld): pIII; III; minor coat protein
   1488..1958    +  CDS            M13 gene III (fragment) (sequence partly withheld): pIII; III; minor coat protein
   1980..2050    +  CDS            TcR (fragment): tetracycline efflux protein; tet; confers resistance to tetracycline
   2292..2672    -  CDS            YPB1_ECOLX: Protein predicted: Swiss-Prot protein existence level 4. From Escherichia coli.
   2689..2840    +  CDS            rop (fragment): Rop protein, which maintains plasmids at low copy number; rop
   2876..3304    -  rep_origin     f1 ori (sequence partly withheld): f1 bacteriophage origin of replication; arrow indicates direction of (+) strand synthesis
   3313..3352    +  CDS            rop (fragment): Rop protein, which maintains plasmids at low copy number; rop
   3454..3594    +  misc_feature   bom: basis of mobility region from pBR322
   3780..4367    -  rep_origin     ori: high-copy-number ColE1/pMB1/pBR322/pUC origin of replication
   4538..5398    -  CDS            AmpR: β-lactamase; bla; confers resistance to ampicillin, carbenicillin, and related antibiotics
   5399..5503    -  promoter       AmpR promoter: bla
   5612..5689    +  promoter       lacIq promoter: lacI (mutant); In the lacIq allele, a single base change in the promoter boosts expression of the lacI gene about 10-fold.
   5690..6772    +  CDS            lacI: lac repressor; lacI; The lac repressor binds to the lac operator to inhibit transcription in E. coli. This inhibition can be relieved by adding lactose or isopropyl-β-D-thiogalactopyranoside (IPTG).
   6785..6806    +  protein_bind   CAP binding site: CAP binding activates transcription in the presence of cAMP. E. coli catabolite activator protein
   6825..6842    +  promoter       tet promoter (fragment): E. coli promoter for tetracycline efflux protein gene
>Addgene plasmid #109889 | pHH0103_GIGYF2_GYF | addgene full sequence | sequence record 214927 | Addgene NGS Result
TTGACAATTAATCATCGGCTCGTATAATGTGTGGAATTGTGAGCGGATAACAATTTCACACAGGAAACAG
CCAGTCCGTTTAGGTGTTTTCACGAGCACTTCACCAACAAGGACCATAGATTATGAAAATCGAAGAACAC
CATCACCATCACCATTCCAGCGGTAAGCTTATGTCCCCTATACTAGGTTATTGGAAAATTAAGGGCCTTG
TGCAACCCACTCGACTTCTTTTGGAATATCTTGAAGAAAAATATGAAGAGCATTTGTATGAGCGCGATGA
AGGTGATAAATGGCGAAACAAAAAGTTTGAATTGGGTTTGGAGTTTCCCAATCTTCCTTATTATATTGAT
GGTGATGTTAAATTAACACAGTCTATGGCCATCATACGTTATATAGCTGACAAGCACAACATGTTGGGTG
GTTGTCCAAAAGAGCGTGCAGAGATTTCAATGCTTGAAGGAGCGGTTTTGGATATTAGATACGGTGTTTC
GAGAATTGCATATAGTAAAGACTTTGAAACTCTCAAAGTTGATTTTCTTAGCAAGCTACCTGAAATGCTG
AAAATGTTCGAAGATCGTTTATGTCATAAAACATATTTAAATGGTGATCATGTAACCCATCCTGACTTCA
TGTTGTATGACGCTCTTGATGTTGTTTTATACATGGACCCAATGTGCCTGGATGCGTTCCCAAAATTAGT
TTGTTTTAAAAAACGTATTGAAGCTATCCCACAAATTGATAAGTACTTGAAATCCAGCAAGTATATAGCA
TGGCCTTTGCAGGGCTGGCAAGCCACGTTTGGTGGTGGCGACCATCCTCCAAAATCGGATCTGGAAGTTC
TGTTCCAGGGGCCCCTGTCCAGCGGTCTGGTTCCGCGTGGTTCCGGTACCGCGGCCCAGCCGGCCCTGGA
CGACGAACGCCTGGCAAGCAAACTGCAAGAACATCGCGCAAAGGGTGTGAGTATTCCGCTGATGCACGAA
GCAATGCAAAAGTGGTATTACAAAGATCCGCAGGGCGAAATTCAAGGTCCGTTTAACAATCAGGAAATGG
CGGAATGGTTTCAAGCCGGTTATTTCACCATGAGCCTGCTGGTGAAACGTGCATGCGATGAATCTTTTCA
GCCGCTGGGCGACATCATGAAGATGTGGGGTCGCGTTCCGTTCAGTCCGGGCCCGGCGCCGCCGCCGCAT
ATGGCGGCCGCATA
[142 nt withheld, positions 1205-1346]
C
[98 nt withheld, positions 1348-1445]
AGTTTGTACTGGTGACGAAACTCAGTGTCTAGCTAGAGTGGC
[149 nt withheld, positions 1488-1636]
T
[41 nt withheld, positions 1638-1678]
T
[62 nt withheld, positions 1680-1741]
A
[35 nt withheld, positions 1743-1777]
CCTCCCTCAATCGGTTGAATGTCGCCCTTTTGTCTTTGGCGCTGGTAAACCATATGAA
[86 nt withheld, positions 1836-1921]
T
[54 nt withheld, positions 1923-1976]
CTAGCGCCGCCCTATACCTTGTCTGCCTCCCCGCGTTGCGTCGCGGTGCATGGAGCCGGGCCACCTCGAC
CTGAATGGAAGCCGGCGGCACCTCGCTAACGGATTCACCACTCCAAGAATTGGAGCCAATCAATTCTTGC
GGAGAACTGTGAATGCGCAAACCAACCCTTGGCAGAACATATCCATCGCGTCCGCCATCTCCAGCAGCCG
CACGCGGCGCATCTCGGGCAGCGTTGGGTCCTGGCCACGGGTGCGCATGATCGTGCTCCTGTCGTTGAGG
ACCCGGCTAGGCTGGCGGGGTTGCCTTACTGGTTAGCAGAATGAATCACCGATACGCGAGCGAACGTGAA
GCGACTGCTGCTGCAAAACGTCTGCGACCTGAGCAACAACATGAATGGTCTTCGGTTTCCGTGTTTCGTA
AAGTCTGGAAACGCGGAAGTCAGCGCCCTGCACCATTATGTTCCGGATCTGCATCGCAGGATGCTGCTGG
CTACCCTGTGGAACACCTACATCTGTATTAACGAAGCGCTGGCATTGACCCTGAGTGATTTTTCTCTGGT
CCCGCCGCATCCATACCGCCAGTTGTTTACCCTCACAACGTTCCAGTAACCGGGCATGTTCATCATCAGT
AACCCGTATCGTGAGCATCCTCTCTCGTTTCATCGGTATCATTACCCCCATGAACAGAAATCCCCCTTAC
ACGGAGGCATCAGTGACCAAACAGGAAAAAACCGCCCTTAACATGGCCCGCTTTATCAGAAGCCAGACAT
TAACGCTTCTGGAGAAACTCAACGAGCTGGACGCGGATGAACAGGCAGACATCTGTGAATCGCTTCACGA
CCACGCTGATGAGCTTTACCGCAGGATCCGCGAAATTGTAAGCGTTAATATTTTGTTAAAATTCGCGTTA
AATTTTTGTTAAATCAGCTCATTTTTTAACCAATAGGCCGAAATCGGCAAAATCCCTTATAAATCAAAAG
AATAGACCGAGATAGGGT
[37 nt withheld, positions 2975-3011]
AAAGAACGTGGACTCCAACGTCAAAGG
[49 nt withheld, positions 3039-3087]
T
[91 nt withheld, positions 3089-3179]
G
[124 nt withheld, positions 3181-3304]
CGCGGATCCTGCCTCGCGCGTTTCGGTGATGACGGTGAAAACCTCTGACACATGCAGCTCCCGGAGACGG
TCACAGCTTGTCTGTAAGCGGATGCCGGGAGCAGACAAGCCCGTCAGGGCGCGTCAGCGGGTGTTGGCGG
GTGTCGGGGCGCAGCCATGACCCAGTCACGTAGCGATAGCGGAGTGTATACTGGCTTAACTATGCGGCAT
CAGAGCAGATTGTACTGAGAGTGCACCATATGCGGTGTGAAATACCGCACAGATGCGTAAGGAGAAAATA
CCGCATCAGGCGCTCTTCCGCTTCCTCGCTCACTGACTCGCTGCGCTCGGTCGTTCGGCTGCGGCGAGCG
GTATCAGCTCACTCAAAGGCGGTAATACGGTTATCCACAGAATCAGGGGATAACGCAGGAAAGAACATGT
GAGCAAAAGGCCAGCAAAAGGCCAGGAACCGTAAAAAGGCCGCGTTGCTGGCGTTTTTCCATAGGCTCCG
CCCCCCTGACGAGCATCACAAAAATCGACGCTCAAGTCAGAGGTGGCGAAACCCGACAGGACTATAAAGA
TACCAGGGTTTCCCCCTGGAAGCTCCCTCGTGCGCTCTCCTGTTCCGACCCTGCCGCTTACCGGATACCT
GTCCGCCTTTCTCCCTTCGGGAAGCGTGGCGCTTTCTCATAGCTCACGCTGTAGGTATCTCAGTTCGGTG
TAGGTCGTTCGCTCCAAGCTGGGCTGTGTGCACGAACCCCCCGTTCAGCCCGACCGCTGCGCCTTATCCG
GTAACTATCGTCTTGAGTCCAACCCGGTAAGACACGACTTATCGCCACTGGCAGCAGCCACTGGTAACAG
GATTAGCAGAGCGAGGTATGTAGGCGGTGCTACAGAGTTCTTGAAGTGGTGGCCTAACTACGGCTACACT
AGAAGGACAGTATTTGGTATCTGCGCTCTGCTGAAGCCAGTTACCTTCGGAAAAAGAGTTGGTAGCTCTT
GATCCGGCAAACAAACCACCGCTGGTAGCGGTGGTTTTTTTGTTTGCAAGCAGCAGATTACGCGCAGAAA
AAAAGGATCTCAAGAAGATCCTTTGATCTTTTCTACGGGGTCTGACGCTCAGTGGAACGAAAACTCACGT
TAAGGGATTTTGGTCATGAGATTATCAAAAAGGATCTTCACCTAGATCCTTTTAAATTAAAAATGAAGTT
TTAAATCAATCTAAAGTATATATGAGTAAACTTGGTCTGACAGTTACCAATGCTTAATCAGTGAGGCACC
TATCTCAGCGATCTGTCTATTTCGTTCATCCATAGTTGCCTGACTCCCCGTCGTGTAGATAACTACGATA
CGGGAGGGCTTACCATCTGGCCCCAGTGCTGCAATGATACCGCGAGACCCACGCTCACCGGCTCCAGATT
TATCAGCAATAAACCAGCCAGCCGGAAGGGCCGAGCGCAGAAGTGGTCCTGCAACTTTATCCGCCTCCAT
CCAGTCTATTAATTGTTGCCGGGAAGCTAGAGTAAGTAGTTCGCCAGTTAATAGTTTGCGCAACGTTGTT
GCCATTGCTGCAGGCATCGTGGTGTCACGCTCGTCGTTTGGTATGGCTTCATTCAGCTCCGGTTCCCAAC
GATCAAGGCGAGTTACATGATCCCCCATGTTGTGCAAAAAAGCGGTTAGCTCCTTCGGTCCTCCGATCGT
TGTCAGAAGTAAGTTGGCCGCAGTGTTATCACTCATGGTTATGGCAGCACTGCATAATTCTCTTACTGTC
ATGCCATCCGTAAGATGCTTTTCTGTGACTGGTGAGTACTCAACCAAGTCATTCTGAGAATAGTGTATGC
GGCGACCGAGTTGCTCTTGCCCGGCGTCAACACGGGATAATACCGCGCCACATAGCAGAACTTTAAAAGT
GCTCATCATTGGAAAACGTTCTTCGGGGCGAAAACTCTCAAGGATCTTACCGCTGTTGAGATCCAGTTCG
ATGTAACCCACTCGTGCACCCAACTGATCTTCAGCATCTTTTACTTTCACCAGCGTTTCTGGGTGAGCAA
AAACAGGAAGGCAAAATGCCGCAAAAAAGGGAATAAGGGCGACACGGAAATGTTGAATACTCATACTCTT
CCTTTTTCAATATTATTGAAGCATTTATCAGGGTTATTGTCTCATGAGCGGATACATATTTGAATGTATT
TAGAAAAATAAACAAATAGGGGTTCCGCGCACATTTCCCCGAAAAGTGCCACCTGACGTCTAAGAAACCA
TTATTATCATGACATTAACCTATAAAAATAGGCGTATCACGAGGCCCTTTCGTCTTCAAGAATTCCCGAC
ACCATCGAATGGTGCAAAACCTTTCGCGGTATGGCATGATAGCGCCCGGAAGAGAGTCAATTCAGGGTGG
TGAATGTGAAACCAGTAACGTTATACGATGTCGCAGAGTATGCCGGTGTCTCTTATCAGACCGTTTCCCG
CGTGGTGAACCAGGCCAGCCACGTTTCTGCGAAAACGCGGGAAAAAGTGGAAGCGGCGATGGCGGAGCTG
AATTACATTCCCAACCGCGTGGCACAACAACTGGCGGGCAAACAGTCGTTGCTGATTGGCGTTGCCACCT
CCAGTCTGGCCCTGCACGCGCCGTCGCAAATTGTCGCGGCGATTAAATCTCGCGCCGATCAACTGGGTGC
CAGCGTGGTGGTGTCGATGGTAGAACGAAGCGGCGTCGAAGCCTGTAAAGCGGCGGTGCACAATCTTCTC
GCGCAACGCGTCAGTGGGCTGATCATTAACTATCCGCTGGATGACCAGGATGCCATTGCTGTGGAAGCTG
CCTGCACTAATGTTCCGGCGTTATTTCTTGATGTCTCTGACCAGACACCCATCAACAGTATTATTTTCTC
CCATGAAGACGGTACGCGACTGGGCGTGGAGCATCTGGTCGCATTGGGTCACCAGCAAATCGCGCTGTTA
GCGGGCCCATTAAGTTCTGTCTCGGCGCGTCTGCGTCTGGCTGGCTGGCATAAATATCTCACTCGCAATC
AAATTCAGCCGATAGCGGAACGGGAAGGCGACTGGAGTGCCATGTCCGGTTTTCAACAAACCATGCAAAT
GCTGAATGAGGGCATCGTTCCCACTGCGATGCTGGTTGCCAACGATCAGATGGCGCTGGGCGCAATGCGC
GCCATTACCGAGTCCGGGCTGCGCGTTGGTGCGGATATCTCGGTAGTGGGATACGACGATACCGAAGACA
GCTCATGTTATATCCCGCCGTTAACCACCATCAAACAGGATTTTCGCCTGCTGGGGCAAACCAGCGTGGA
CCGCTTGCTGCAACTCTCTCAGGGCCAGGCGGTGAAGGGCAATCAGCTGTTGCCCGTCTCACTGGTGAAA
AGAAAAACCACCCTGGCGCCCAATACGCAAACCGCCTCTCCCCGCGCGTTGGCCGATTCATTAATGCAGC
TGGCACGACAGGTTTCCCGACTGGAAAGCGGGCAGTGAGCGCAACGCAATTAATGTAAGTTAGCTCACTC
ATTAGGCACAATTCTCATGTTTGACAGCTTATCATCGACTGCACGGTGCACCAATGCTTCTGGCGTCAGG
CAGCCATCGGAAGCTGTGGTATGGCTGTGCAGGTCGTAAATCACTGCATAATTCGTGTCGCTCAAGGCGC
ACTCCCGTTCTGGATAATGTTTTTTGCGCCGACATCATAACGGTTCTGGCAAATATTCTGAAATGAGCTG
