>Addgene plasmid #109889 | pHH0103_GIGYF2_GYF | depositor partial sequence | sequence record 206841 | pHH0103_GIGYF2_GYF sequence 309 bps
GGCCCAGCCGGCCCTGGACGACGAACGCCTGGCAAGCAAACTGCAAGAACATCGCGCAAAGGGTGTGAGT
ATTCCGCTGATGCACGAAGCAATGCAAAAGTGGTATTACAAAGATCCGCAGGGCGAAATTCAAGGTCCGT
TTAACAATCAGGAAATGGCGGAATGGTTTCAAGCCGGTTATTTCACCATGAGCCTGCTGGTGAAACGTGC
ATGCGATGAATCTTTTCAGCCGCTGGGCGACATCATGAAGATGTGGGGTCGCGTTCCGTTCAGTCCGGGC
CCGGCGCCGCCGCCGCATATGGCGGCCGC
